>Addgene plasmid #250384 | Lenti-CMV-2xHA-NUDT5 K175M-WPRE | addgene full sequence | sequence record 498957 | Addgene NGS Result
[124 nt withheld, positions 1-124]
C
[91 nt withheld, positions 126-216]
A
[49 nt withheld, positions 218-266]
CCTTTGACGTTGGAGTCCACGTTCTTT
[37 nt withheld, positions 294-330]
ACCCTATCTCGGTCTATTCTTTTGATTTATAAGGGATTTTGCCGATTTCGGCCTATTGGTTAAAAAATGA
GCTGATTTAACAAAAATTTAACGCGAATTTTAACAAAATATTAACGCTTACAATTTAGGTGGCACTTTTC
GGGGAAATGTGCGCGGAACCCCTATTTGTTTATTTTTCTAAATACATTCAAATATGTATCCGCTCATGAG
ACAATAACCCTGATAAATGCTTCAATAATATTGAAAAAGGAAGAGTATGAGTATTCAACATTTCCGTGTC
GCCCTTATTCCCTTTTTTGCGGCATTTTGCCTTCCTGTTTTTGCTCACCCAGAAACGCTGGTGAAAGTAA
AAGATGCTGAAGATCAGTTGGGTGCACGAGTGGGTTACATCGAACTGGATCTCAACAGCGGTAAGATCCT
TGAGAGTTTTCGCCCCGAAGAACGTTTTCCAATGATGAGCACTTTTAAAGTTCTGCTATGTGGCGCGGTA
TTATCCCGTATTGACGCCGGGCAAGAGCAACTCGGTCGCCGCATACACTATTCTCAGAATGACTTGGTTG
AGTACTCACCAGTCACAGAAAAGCATCTTACGGATGGCATGACAGTAAGAGAATTATGCAGTGCTGCCAT
AACCATGAGTGATAACACTGCGGCCAACTTACTTCTGACAACGATCGGAGGACCGAAGGAGCTAACCGCT
TTTTTGCACAACATGGGGGATCATGTAACTCGCCTTGATCGTTGGGAACCGGAGCTGAATGAAGCCATAC
CAAACGACGAGCGTGACACCACGATGCCTGTAGCAATGGCAACAACGTTGCGCAAACTATTAACTGGCGA
ACTACTTACTCTAGCTTCCCGGCAACAATTAATAGACTGGATGGAGGCGGATAAAGTTGCAGGACCACTT
CTGCGCTCGGCCCTTCCGGCTGGCTGGTTTATTGCTGATAAATCTGGAGCCGGTGAGCGTGGGTCTCGCG
GTATCATTGCAGCACTGGGGCCAGATGGTAAGCCCTCCCGTATCGTAGTTATCTACACGACGGGGAGTCA
GGCAACTATGGATGAACGAAATAGACAGATCGCTGAGATAGGTGCCTCACTGATTAAGCATTGGTAACTG
TCAGACCAAGTTTACTCATATATACTTTAGATTGATTTAAAACTTCATTTTTAATTTAAAAGGATCTAGG
TGAAGATCCTTTTTGATAATCTCATGACCAAAATCCCTTAACGTGAGTTTTCGTTCCACTGAGCGTCAGA
CCCCGTAGAAAAGATCAAAGGATCTTCTTGAGATCCTTTTTTTCTGCGCGTAATCTGCTGCTTGCAAACA
AAAAAACCACCGCTACCAGCGGTGGTTTGTTTGCCGGATCAAGAGCTACCAACTCTTTTTCCGAAGGTAA
CTGGCTTCAGCAGAGCGCAGATACCAAATACTGTTCTTCTAGTGTAGCCGTAGTTAGGCCACCACTTCAA
GAACTCTGTAGCACCGCCTACATACCTCGCTCTGCTAATCCTGTTACCAGTGGCTGCTGCCAGTGGCGAT
AAGTCGTGTCTTACCGGGTTGGACTCAAGACGATAGTTACCGGATAAGGCGCAGCGGTCGGGCTGAACGG
GGGGTTCGTGCACACAGCCCAGCTTGGAGCGAACGACCTACACCGAACTGAGATACCTACAGCGTGAGCT
ATGAGAAAGCGCCACGCTTCCCGAAGGGAGAAAGGCGGACAGGTATCCGGTAAGCGGCAGGGTCGGAACA
GGAGAGCGCACGAGGGAGCTTCCAGGGGGAAACGCCTGGTATCTTTATAGTCCTGTCGGGTTTCGCCACC
TCTGACTTGAGCGTCGATTTTTGTGATGCTCGTCAGGGGGGCGGAGCCTATGGAAAAACGCCAGCAACGC
GGCCTTTTTACGGTTCCTGGCCTTTTGCTGGCCTTTTGCTCACATGTTCTTTCCTGCGTTATCCCCTGAT
TCTGTGGATAACCGTATTACCGCCTTTGAGTGAGCTGATACCGCTCGCCGCAGCCGAACGACCGAGCGCA
GCGAGTCAGTGAGCGAGGAAGCGGAAGAGCGCCCAATACGCAAACCGCCTCTCCCCGCGCGTTGGCCGAT
TCATTAATGCAGCTGGCACGACAGGTTTCCCGACTGGAAAGCGGGCAGTGAGCGCAACGCAATTAATGTG
AGTTAGCTCACTCATTAGGCACCCCAGGCTTTACACTTTATGCTTCCGGCTCGTATGTTGTGTGGAATTG
TGAGCGGATAACAATTTCACACAGGAAACAGCTATGACCATGATTACGCCAAGCGCGCAATTAACCCTCA
CTAAAGGGAACAAAAGCTGGAGCTGCAAGCTTAATGTAGTCTTATGCAATACTCTTGTAGTCTTGCAACA
TGGTAACGATGAGTTAGCAACATGCCTTACAAGGAGAGAAAAAGCACCGTGCATGCCGATTGGTGGAAGT
AAGGTGGTACGATCGTGCCTTATTAGGAAGGCAACAGACGGGTCTGACATGGATTGGACGAACCACTGAA
TTGCCGCATTGCAGAGATATTGTATTTAAGTGCCTAGCTCGATACATAAACGGGTCTCTCTGGTTAGACC
AGATCTGAGCCTGGGAGCTCTCTGGCTAACTAGGGAACCCACTGCTTAAGCCTCAATAAAGCTTGCCTTG
AGTGCTTCAAGTAGTGTGTGCCCGTCTGTTGTGTGACTCTGGTAACTAGAGATCCCTCAGACCCTTTTAG
TCAGTGTGGAAAATCTCTAGCAGTGGCGCCCGAACAGGGACTTGAAAGCGAAAGGGAAACCAGAGGAGCT
CTCTCGACGCAGGACTCGGCTTGCTGAAGCGCGCACGGCAAGAGGCGAGGGGCGGCGACTGGTGAGTACG
CCAAAAATTTTGACTAGCGGAGGCTAGAAGGAGAGAGATGGGTGCGAGAGCGTCAGTATTAAGCGGGGGA
GAATTAGATCGCGATGGGAAAAAATTCGGTTAAGGCCAGGGGGAAAGAAAAAATATAAATTAAAACATAT
AGTATGGGCAAGCAGGGAGCTAGAACGATTCGCAGTTAATCCTGGCCTGTTAGAAACATCAGAAGGCTGT
AGACAAATACTGGGACAGCTACAACCATCCCTTCAGACAGGATCAGAAGAACTTAGATCATTATATAATA
CAGTAGCAACCCTCTATTGTGTGCATCAAAGGATAGAGATAAAAGACACCAAGGAAGCTTTAGACAAGAT
AGAGGAAGAGCAAAACAAAAGTAAGACCACCGCACAGCAAGCGGCCGCTGATCTTCAGACCTGGAGGAGG
AGATATGAGGGACAATTGGAGAAGTGAATTATATAAATATAAAGTAGTAAAAATTGAACCATTAGGAGTA
GCACCCACCAAGGCAAAGAGAAGAGTGGTGCAGAGAGAAAAAAGAGCAGTGGGAATAGGAGCTTTGTTCC
TTGGGTTCTTGGGAGCAGCAGGAAGCACTATGGGCGCAGCGTCAATGACGCTGACGGTACAGGCCAGACA
ATTATTGTCTGGTATAGTGCAGCAGCAGAACAATTTGCTGAGGGCTATTGAGGCGCAACAGCATCTGTTG
CAACTCACAGTCTGGGGCATCAAGCAGCTCCAGGCAAGAATCCTGGCTGTGGAAAGATACCTAAAGGATC
AACAGCTCCTGGGGATTTGGGGTTGCTCTGGAAAACTCATTTGCACCACTGCTGTGCCTTGGAATGCTAG
TTGGAGTAATAAATCTCTGGAACAGATTTGGAATCACACGACCTGGATGGAGTGGGACAGAGAAATTAAC
AATTACACAAGCTTAATACACTCCTTAATTGAAGAATCGCAAAACCAGCAAGAAAAGAATGAACAAGAAT
TATTGGAATTAGATAAATGGGCAAGTTTGTGGAATTGGTTTAACATAACAAATTGGCTGTGGTATATAAA
ATTATTCATAATGATAGTAGGAGGCTTGGTAGGTTTAAGAATAGTTTTTGCTGTACTTTCTATAGTGAAT
AGAGTTAGGCAGGGATATTCACCATTATCGTTTCAGACCCACCTCCCAACCCCGAGGGGACCCGACAGGC
CCGAAGGAATAGAAGAAGAAGGTGGAGAGAGAGACAGAGACAGATCCATTCGATTAGTGAACGGATCTCG
ACGGTATCGGTTAACTTTTAAAAGAAAAGGGGGGATTGGGGGGTACAGTGCAGGGGAAAGAATAGTAGAC
ATAATAGCAACAGACATACAAACTAAAGAATTACAAAAACAAATTACAAAATTCAAAATTTTATCGATAA
GCTTGGGAGTTCCGCGTTACATAACTTACGGTAAATGGCCCGCCTGGCTGACCGCCCAACGACCCCCGCC
CATTGACGTCAATAATGACGTATGTTCCCATAGTAACGCCAATAGGGACTTTCCATTGACGTCAATGGGT
GGAGTATTTACGGTAAACTGCCCACTTGGCAGTACATCAAGTGTATCATATGCCAAGTACGCCCCCTATT
GACGTCAATGACGGTAAATGGCCCGCCTGGCATTATGCCCAGTACATGACCTTATGGGACTTTCCTACTT
GGCAGTACATCTACGTATTAGTCATCGCTATTACCATGGTGATGCGGTTTTGGCAGTACATCAATGGGCG
TGGATAGCGGTTTGACTCACGGGGATTTCCAAGTCTCCACCCCATTGACGTCAATGGGAGTTTGTTTTGG
CACCAAAATCAACGGGACTTTCCAAAATGTCGTAACAACTCCGCCCCATTGACGCAAATGGGCGGTAGGC
GTGTACGGTGGGAGGTCTATATAAGCAGAGCTCGTTTAGTGAACCGTCAGATCGCCTGGAGACGCCATCC
ACGCTGTTTTGACCTCCATAGAAGACACCGACTCTAGAGGGATCCACCGGTCGCCACCATGTACCCCTAC
GACGTGCCCGACTACGCCGGCTATCCGTATGATGTCCCGGACTATGCAGGAGAGAGCCAAGAACCAACGG
AATCTTCTCAGAATGGCAAACAGTATATCATTTCAGAGGAGTTAATTTCAGAAGGAAAATGGGTCAAGCT
TGAAAAAACAACGTACATGGATCCTACTGGTAAAACTAGAACTTGGGAATCAGTGAAACGTACAACCAGG
AAAGAGCAGACTGCGGATGGTGTCGCGGTCATCCCCGTGCTGCAGAGAACACTTCACTATGAGTGTATCG
TTCTGGTGAAACAGTTCCGACCACCAATGGGGGGCTACTGCATAGAGTTCCCTGCAGGTCTCATAGATGA
TGGTGAAACCCCAGAAGCAGCTGCTCTCCGGGAGCTTGAAGAAGAAACTGGCTACAAAGGGGACATTGCC
GAATGTTCTCCAGCGGTCTGTATGGACCCAGGCTTGTCAAACTGTACTATACACATCGTGACAGTCACCA
TTAACGGAGATGATGCCGAAAACGCAAGGCCGAAGCCAAAGCCAGGGGATGGAGAGTTTGTGGAAGTCAT
TTCTTTACCCATGAATGACCTGCTGCAGAGACTTGATGCTCTGGTAGCTGAAGAACATCTCACAGTGGAC
GCCAGGGTCTATTCCTACGCTCTAGCGCTGAAACATGCAAATGCAAAGCCATTTGAAGTGCCCTTCTTGA
AATTTTAAAGCGGCCGCGTCGACAATCAACCTCTGGATTACAAAATTTGTGAAAGATTGACTGGTATTCT
TAACTATGTTGCTCCTTTTACGCTATGTGGATACGCTGCTTTAATGCCTTTGTATCATGCTATTGCTTCC
CGTATGGCTTTCATTTTCTCCTCCTTGTATAAATCCTGGTTGCTGTCTCTTTATGAGGAGTTGTGGCCCG
TTGTCAGGCAACGTGGCGTGGTGTGCACTGTGTTTGCTGACGCAACCCCCACTGGTTGGGGCATTGCCAC
CACCTGTCAGCTCCTTTCCGGGACTTTCGCTTTCCCCCTCCCTATTGCCACGGCGGAACTCATCGCCGCC
TGCCTTGCCCGCTGCTGGACAGGGGCTCGGCTGTTGGGCACTGACAATTCCGTGGTGTTGTCGGGGAAGC
TGACGTCCTTTCCATGGCTGCTCGCCTGTGTTGCCACCTGGATTCTGCGCGGGACGTCCTTCTGCTACGT
CCCTTCGGCCCTCAATCCAGCGGACCTTCCTTCCCGCGGCCTGCTGCCGGCTCTGCGGCCTCTTCCGCGT
CTTCGCCTTCGCCCTCAGACGAGTCGGATCTCCCTTTGGGCCGCCTCCCCGCCTGGAATTCTACCGGGTA
GGGGAGGCGCTTTTCCCAAGGCAGTCTGGAGCATGCGCTTTAGCAGCCCCGCTGGGCACTTGGCGCTACA
CAAGTGGCCTCTGGCCTCGCACACATTCCACATCCACCGGTAGGCGCCAACCGGCTCCGTTCTTTGGTGG
CCCCTTCGCGCCACCTTCTACTCCTCCCCTAGTCAGGAAGTTCCCCCCCGCCCCGCAGCTCGCGTCGTGC
AGGACGTGACAAATGGAAGTAGCACGTCTCACTAGTCTCGTGCAGATGGACAGCACCGCTGAGCAATGGA
AGCGGGTAGGCCTTTGGGGCAGCGGCCAATAGCAGCTTTGCTCCTTCGCTTTCTGGGCTCAGAGGCTGGG
AAGGGGTGGGTCCGGGGGCGGGCTCAGGGGCGGGCTCAGGGGCGGGGCGGGCGCCCGAAGGTCCTCCGGA
GGCCCGGCATTCTGCACGCTTCAAAAGCGCACGTCTGCCGCGCTGTTCTCCTCTTCCTCATCTCCGGGCC
TTTCGACCTGCAGCCCAAGCTTACCATGACCGAGTACAAGCCCACGGTGCGCCTCGCCACCCGCGACGAC
GTCCCCAGGGCCGTACGCACCCTCGCCGCCGCGTTCGCCGACTACCCCGCCACGCGCCACACCGTCGATC
CGGACCGCCACATCGAGCGGGTCACCGAGCTGCAAGAACTCTTCCTCACGCGCGTCGGGCTCGACATCGG
CAAGGTGTGGGTCGCGGACGACGGCGCCGCGGTGGCGGTCTGGACCACGCCGGAGAGCGTCGAAGCGGGG
GCGGTGTTCGCCGAGATCGGCCCGCGCATGGCCGAGTTGAGCGGTTCCCGGCTGGCCGCGCAGCAACAGA
TGGAAGGCCTCCTGGCGCCGCACCGGCCCAAGGAGCCCGCGTGGTTCCTGGCCACCGTCGGCGTCTCGCC
CGACCACCAGGGCAAGGGTCTGGGCAGCGCCGTCGTGCTCCCCGGAGTGGAGGCGGCCGAGCGCGCCGGG
GTGCCCGCCTTCCTGGAGACCTCCGCGCCCCGCAACCTCCCCTTCTACGAGCGGCTCGGCTTCACCGTCA
CCGCCGACGTCGAGGTGCCCGAAGGACCGCGCACCTGGTGCATGACCCGCAAGCCCGGTGCCTGACGCCC
GCCCCACGACCCGCAGCGCCCGACCGAAAGGAGCGCACGACCCCATGCATCTCGAGGGCCCGGTACCTTT
AAGACCAATGACTTACAAGGCAGCTGTAGATCTTAGCCACTTTTTAAAAGAAAAGGGGGGACTGGAAGGG
CTAGCTCACTCCCAACGAAGACAAGATCTGCTTTTTGCTTGTACTGGGTCTCTCTGGTTAGACCAGATCT
GAGCCTGGGAGCTCTCTGGCTAACTAGGGAACCCACTGCTTAAGCCTCAATAAAGCTTGCCTTGAGTGCT
TCAAGTAGTGTGTGCCCGTCTGTTGTGTGACTCTGGTAACTAGAGATCCCTCAGACCCTTTTAGTCAGTG
TGGAAAATCTCTAGCAGTAGTAGTTCATGTCATCTTATTATTCAGTATTTATAACTTGCAAAGAAATGAA
TATCAGAGAGTGAGAGGAACTTGTTTATTGCAGCTTATAATGGTTACAAATAAAGCAATAGCATCACAAA
TTTCACAAATAAAGCATTTTTTTCACTGCATTCTAGTTGTGGTTTGTCCAAACTCATCAATGTATCTTAT
CATGTCTGGCTCTAGCTATCCCGCCCCTAACTCCGCCCATCCCGCCCCTAACTCCGCCCAGTTCCGCCCA
TTCTCCGCCCCATGGCTGACTAATTTTTTTTATTTATGCAGAGGCCGAGGCCGCCTCGGCCTCTGAGCTA
TTCCAGAAGTAGTGAGGAGGCTTTTTTGGAGGCCTAGGGACGTACCCAATTCGCCCTATAGTGAGTCGTA
TTACGCGCGCTCACTGGCCGTCGTTTTACAACGTCGTGACTGGGAAAACCCTGGCGTTACCCAACTTAAT
CGCCTTGCAGCACATCCCCCTTTCGCCAGCTGGCGTAATAGCGAAGAGGCCCGCACCGATCGCCCTTCCC
AACAGTTGCGCAGCCTGAATGGCGAATGGG
Features (pLannotate 1.2.2; 28 found; start..end, strand, type, name):
      1..429     +  rep_origin     f1 ori (sequence partly withheld): f1 bacteriophage origin of replication; arrow indicates direction of (+) strand synthesis
    482..586     +  promoter       AmpR promoter: bla
    587..1447    +  CDS            AmpR: β-lactamase; bla; confers resistance to ampicillin, carbenicillin, and related antibiotics
   1618..2206    +  rep_origin     ori: high-copy-number ColE1/pMB1/pBR322/pUC origin of replication
   2389..2481    +  CDS            lacI (fragment): lac repressor; lacI; The lac repressor binds to the lac operator to inhibit transcription in E. coli. This inhibition can be relieved by adding lactose or isopropyl-β-D-thiogalactopyranoside (IPTG).
   2494..2515    +  protein_bind   CAP binding site: CAP binding activates transcription in the presence of cAMP. E. coli catabolite activator protein
   2530..2560    +  promoter       lac promoter: promoter for the E. coli lac operon
   2568..2584    +  protein_bind   lac operator: The lac repressor binds to the lac operator to inhibit transcription in E. coli. This inhibition can be relieved by adding lactose or isopropyl-β-D-thiogalactopyranoside (IPTG). lac repressor encoded by lacI
   2629..2647    +  promoter       T3 promoter: promoter for bacteriophage T3 RNA polymerase
   2675..2901    +  promoter       RSV promoter: Rous sarcoma virus enhancer/promoter
   2902..3082    +  LTR            5' LTR (truncated): truncated 5' long terminal repeat (LTR) from HIV-1
   3129..3254    +  misc_feature   HIV-1 Ψ: packaging signal of human immunodeficiency virus type 1
   3238..3601    +  CDS            HIV-1 gag (fragment): gag protein from human immunodeficiency virus 1; gag
   3747..3980    +  misc_feature   RRE: The Rev response element (RRE) of HIV-1 allows for Rev-dependent mRNA export from the nucleus to the cytoplasm.
   4357..4457    +  CDS            Rev (fragment): human immunodeficiency virus 1 (HIV-1) Rev protein; rev; enhances nuclear export of unspliced and incompletely spliced viral mRNAs
   4476..4592    +  misc_feature   cPPT/CTS: central polypurine tract and central termination sequence of HIV-1
   4615..4918    +  enhancer       CMV enhancer: human cytomegalovirus immediate early enhancer
   4919..5122    +  promoter       CMV promoter: human cytomegalovirus (CMV) immediate early promoter
   5282..5935    +  CDS            NUDT5: NUDT5_HUMAN - Also known as NUDIX5 From Homo sapiens (Human).
   5954..6542    +  misc_feature   WPRE: woodchuck hepatitis virus posttranscriptional regulatory element
   6556..7055    +  promoter       PGK promoter: mouse phosphoglycerate kinase 1 promoter
   7076..7675    +  CDS            PuroR: puromycin N-acetyltransferase; pac from Streptomyces alboniger; confers resistance to puromycin
   7743..7880    +  CDS            nef (fragment): NEF_HV1LA - Experimental evidence at protein level: Swiss-Prot protein existence level 1. Extracellular Nef protein targets CD4(+) T-lymphocytes for apoptosis by interacting with CXCR4 surface receptors. From Human immunodeficiency virus type 1 group M subtype B (isolate Lai) (HIV-1).
   7866..8046    +  LTR            5' LTR (truncated): truncated 5' long terminal repeat (LTR) from HIV-1
   8118..8239    +  polyA_signal   SV40 poly(A) signal: SV40 polyadenylation signal
   8279..8414    +  rep_origin     SV40 ori: SV40 origin of replication
   8435..8453    -  promoter       T7 promoter: promoter for bacteriophage T7 RNA polymerase
   8461..8616    +  CDS            lacZα (fragment): LacZα fragment of β-galactosidase; lacZ fragment
