[The description below was written by a language model from this plasmid's Addgene catalogue record and pLannotate feature annotations shown in this document.]
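Description:
Lenti-CMV-2xHA-NUDT5 K175M-WPRE is an 8.6 kb HIV-1-based lentiviral transfer plasmid for mammalian expression, derived from the pLenti CMV GFP Puro backbone with the GFP position taken by a human NUDT5 insert. In bacteria it is maintained through a high-copy ColE1/pUC-type origin and selected with ampicillin via the β-lactamase gene. An f1 origin and remnants of a cloning-vector lac region (lac promoter/operator, lacZα and lacI fragments, T3 and T7 promoters) are also present.

The viral portion has a third-generation-style layout. An RSV promoter drives a truncated 5' LTR, followed by the Ψ packaging signal with a gag fragment, the RRE for Rev-dependent export of the genomic RNA, and the cPPT/CTS element that aids nuclear import in transduced cells. Downstream, the CMV enhancer/promoter drives human NUDT5 (Nudix hydrolase 5) carrying the K175M substitution and an N-terminal 2xHA epitope tag. The tag is not annotated separately in the feature table, but the recorded 714 bp insert is longer than the annotated NUDT5 coding region, which fits extra tag sequence upstream. A WPRE follows the coding sequence to enhance transcript stability and expression. A mouse PGK promoter then drives puromycin N-acetyltransferase, which allows selection of stably transduced cells. The cassette ends in a truncated LTR (labelled as a 5' LTR by the annotation tool although it sits at the 3' end), followed by an SV40 poly(A) signal and SV40 origin.

The construct is intended for producing lentivirus to generate cell lines stably expressing HA-tagged mutant NUDT5. The associated study concerns a non-enzymatic role of NUDT5 in repressing de novo purine synthesis, but the record does not state the functional consequence of K175M.
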