Addgene plasmid #250384: Lenti-CMV-2xHA-NUDT5 K175M-WPRE
Purpose: Lentiviral expression of human NUDT5 K175M with N-terminal 2xHA under CMV promoter and puromycin resistance cassette under PGK promoter.
Depositing lab: Stefan Kubicek. Depositing organization: CeMM Research Center for Molecular Medicine. Publication: A non-enzymatic role of Nudix hydrolase 5 in repressing purine de novo synthesis. Nguyen TA, Lin JG, Marques AMC, Fottner M, Bauer LG, Reicher A, Daum D, Scrofani L, Liu Y, Cheng C, D'Angelo L D D L, Sanchez J, Bueschl C, Marella N, Buphamalai P, Traversi F, Beres M, Moll HP, Siklos M, Genger JW, Hofstaetter G, Villanti L, Malik M, Klimek C, Runggatscher K, Guertl B, Hansen JS, Dobner S, Babosova O, Becirovic T, de Rooij LPMH, Casanova E, Koren A, Froese DS, Rosenblatt DS, Klavins K, Bergthaler A, Menche J, Hannich JT, Abele M, Sdelci S, Lang K, Huber KVM, Kubicek S. Science. 2025 Nov 6:eadv4257. doi: 10.1126/science.adv4257. PubMed 41196952.
Backbone
  Vector backbone: pLenti CMV GFP Puro
  Backbone manufacturer: Eric Campeau, Paul Kaufman (Addgene #17448)
  Vector type: Mammalian Expression, Lentiviral
Growth in bacteria
  Bacterial resistance: Ampicillin, 100 μg/mL
  Growth temperature: 37°C
  Growth strain: NEB Stable
  Copy number: High Copy
Gene/Insert
  Gene/Insert name: NUDT5
  Species: H. sapiens (human)
  Insert size (bp): 714
  Mutation: K175M
  Entrez Gene: NUDT5 (a.k.a. YSA1, YSA1H, YSAH1, hNUDT5)
  Promoter: CMV
  Tag / fusion protein: 2xHA (N terminal on insert)
  Cloning method: Ligation Independent Cloning
Terms and licenses: Academic/Nonprofit Terms; Industry Terms: Not Available to Industry
Depositor comments: Insert cloned with BamHI (5') and SalI (3') sites.
How to cite: Lenti-CMV-2xHA-NUDT5 K175M-WPRE was a gift from Stefan Kubicek (Addgene plasmid # 250384 ; http://n2t.net/addgene:250384 ; RRID:Addgene_250384)
